>Addgene plasmid #170647 | pGEX Syt1 C2AB (96-421) D303G F234C | addgene full sequence | sequence record 337019 | Addgene NGS Result
AGCTTATCGACTGCACGGTGCACCAATGCTTCTGGCGTCAGGCAGCCATCGGAAGCTGTGGTATGGCTGT
GCAGGTCGTAAATCACTGCATAATTCGTGTCGCTCAAGGCGCACTCCCGTTCTGGATAATGTTTTTTGCG
CCGACATCATAACGGTTCTGGCAAATATTCTGAAATGAGCTGTTGACAATTAATCATCGGCTCGTATAAT
GTGTGGAATTGTGAGCGGATAACAATTTCACACAGGAAACAGTATTCATGTCCCCTATACTAGGTTATTG
GAAAATTAAGGGCCTTGTGCAACCCACTCGACTTCTTTTGGAATATCTTGAAGAAAAATATGAAGAGCAT
TTGTATGAGCGCGATGAAGGTGATAAATGGCGAAACAAAAAGTTTGAATTGGGTTTGGAGTTTCCCAATC
TTCCTTATTATATTGATGGTGATGTTAAATTAACACAGTCTATGGCCATCATACGTTATATAGCTGACAA
GCACAACATGTTGGGTGGTTGTCCAAAAGAGCGTGCAGAGATTTCAATGCTTGAAGGAGCGGTTTTGGAT
ATTAGATACGGTGTTTCGAGAATTGCATATAGTAAAGACTTTGAAACTCTCAAAGTTGATTTTCTTAGCA
AGCTACCTGAAATGCTGAAAATGTTCGAAGATCGTTTATGTCATAAAACATATTTAAATGGTGATCATGT
AACCCATCCTGACTTCATGTTGTATGACGCTCTTGATGTTGTTTTATACATGGACCCAATGTGCCTGGAT
GCGTTCCCAAAATTAGTTTGTTTTAAAAAACGTATTGAAGCTATCCCACAAATTGATAAGTACTTGAAAT
CCAGCAAGTATATAGCATGGCCTTTGCAGGGCTGGCAAGCCACGTTTGGTGGTGGCGACCATCCTCCAAA
ATCGGATCTGGTTCCGCGTGGATCCATGGGAGGAAAGAACGCCATTAACATGAAAGACGTGAAAGACTTA
GGGAAGACCATGAAGGATCAGGCCCTTAAGGATGACGATGCTGAAACCGGACTGACTGATGGAGAAGAAA
AGGAAGAGCCCAAGGAAGAGGAGAAACTGGGAAAGCTCCAATATTCACTGGACTATGACTTCCAGAATAA
CCAGCTGTTGGTGGGAATCATCCAGGCTGCTGAACTGCCCGCCCTGGACATGGGGGGTACATCCGATCCA
TACGTCAAAGTCTTCCTGCTGCCTGACAAAAAGAAGAAATTTGAGACTAAAGTCCACCGGAAAACCCTCA
ATCCAGTCTTCAATGAACAATTTACTTTCAAGGTACCCTACTCGGAATTAGGTGGCAAAACCCTGGTGAT
GGCTGTGTATGACTTTGATCGCTGTTCCAAGCACGACATCATCGGAGAGTTCAAAGTTCCTATGAACACC
GTGGATTTTGGCCATGTGACCGAGGAGTGGCGCGATCTCCAGAGCGCTGAGAAAGAAGAGCAAGAGAAAC
TGGGTGACATCGCCTTCTCCCTCCGCTACGTCCCTACTGCCGGCAAACTGACTGTTGTCATTCTGGAAGC
CAAGAACCTGAAGAAGATGGGTGTGGGTGGCTTATCTGATCCCTACGTGAAGATTCACCTGATGCAGAAC
GGTAAGAGGCTGAAGAAGAAAAAGACGACGATTAAGAAGAACACACTCAACCCCTACTACAACGAGTCCT
TCAGCTTTGAAGTTCCGTTCGAGCAAATCCAGAAAGTGCAAGTGGTGGTAACTGTTTTGGACTATGACAA
GATTGGCAAGAACGACGCCATCGGAAAAGTCTTCGTTGGTTACAACAGCACTGGGGCGGAGCTGCGACAC
TGGTCAGACATGCTGGCCAACCCCCGGCGACCCATCGCACAGTGGCACACTCTGCAGGTAGAGGAGGAGG
TTGATGCCATGCTGGCTGTCAAGAAGTAAGAATTCCCGGGTCGACTCGAGCGGCCGCATCGTGACTGACT
GACGATCTGCCTCGCGCGTTTCGGTGATGACGGTGAAAACCTCTGACACATGCAGCTCCCGGAGACGGTC
ACAGCTTGTCTGTAAGCGGATGCCGGGAGCAGACAAGCCCGTCAGGGCGCGTCAGCGGGTGTTGGCGGGT
GTCGGGGCGCAGCCATGACCCAGTCACGTAGCGATAGCGGAGTGTATAATTCTTGAAGACGAAAGGGCCT
CGTGATACGCCTATTTTTATAGGTTAATGTCATGATAATAATGGTTTCTTAGACGTCAGGTGGCACTTTT
CGGGGAAATGTGCGCGGAACCCCTATTTGTTTATTTTTCTAAATACATTCAAATATGTATCCGCTCATGA
GACAATAACCCTGATAAATGCTTCAATAATATTGAAAAAGGAAGAGTATGAGTATTCAACATTTCCGTGT
CGCCCTTATTCCCTTTTTTGCGGCATTTTGCCTTCCTGTTTTTGCTCACCCAGAAACGCTGGTGAAAGTA
AAAGATGCTGAAGATCAGTTGGGTGCACGAGTGGGTTACATCGAACTGGATCTCAACAGCGGTAAGATCC
TTGAGAGTTTTCGCCCCGAAGAACGTTTTCCAATGATGAGCACTTTTAAAGTTCTGCTATGTGGCGCGGT
ATTATCCCGTGTTGACGCCGGGCAAGAGCAACTCGGTCGCCGCATACACTATTCTCAGAATGACTTGGTT
GAGTACTCACCAGTCACAGAAAAGCATCTTACGGATGGCATGACAGTAAGAGAATTATGCAGTGCTGCCA
TAACCATGAGTGATAACACTGCGGCCAACTTACTTCTGACAACGATCGGAGGACCGAAGGAGCTAACCGC
TTTTTTGCACAACATGGGGGATCATGTAACTCGCCTTGATCGTTGGGAACCGGAGCTGAATGAAGCCATA
CCAAACGACGAGCGTGACACCACGATGCCTGCAGCAATGGCAACAACGTTGCGCAAACTATTAACTGGCG
AACTACTTACTCTAGCTTCCCGGCAACAATTAATAGACTGGATGGAGGCGGATAAAGTTGCAGGACCACT
TCTGCGCTCGGCCCTTCCGGCTGGCTGGTTTATTGCTGATAAATCTGGAGCCGGTGAGCGTGGGTCTCGC
GGTATCATTGCAGCACTGGGGCCAGATGGTAAGCCCTCCCGTATCGTAGTTATCTACACGACGGGGAGTC
AGGCAACTATGGATGAACGAAATAGACAGATCGCTGAGATAGGTGCCTCACTGATTAAGCATTGGTAACT
GTCAGACCAAGTTTACTCATATATACTTTAGATTGATTTAAAACTTCATTTTTAATTTAAAAGGATCTAG
GTGAAGATCCTTTTTGATAATCTCATGACCAAAATCCCTTAACGTGAGTTTTCGTTCCACTGAGCGTCAG
ACCCCGTAGAAAAGATCAAAGGATCTTCTTGAGATCCTTTTTTTCTGCGCGTAATCTGCTGCTTGCAAAC
AAAAAAACCACCGCTACCAGCGGTGGTTTGTTTGCCGGATCAAGAGCTACCAACTCTTTTTCCGAAGGTA
ACTGGCTTCAGCAGAGCGCAGATACCAAATACTGTCCTTCTAGTGTAGCCGTAGTTAGGCCACCACTTCA
AGAACTCTGTAGCACCGCCTACATACCTCGCTCTGCTAATCCTGTTACCAGTGGCTGCTGCCAGTGGCGA
TAAGTCGTGTCTTACCGGGTTGGACTCAAGACGATAGTTACCGGATAAGGCGCAGCGGTCGGGCTGAACG
GGGGGTTCGTGCACACAGCCCAGCTTGGAGCGAACGACCTACACCGAACTGAGATACCTACAGCGTGAGC
TATGAGAAAGCGCCACGCTTCCCGAAGGGAGAAAGGCGGACAGGTATCCGGTAAGCGGCAGGGTCGGAAC
AGGAGAGCGCACGAGGGAGCTTCCAGGGGGAAACGCCTGGTATCTTTATAGTCCTGTCGGGTTTCGCCAC
CTCTGACTTGAGCGTCGATTTTTGTGATGCTCGTCAGGGGGGCGGAGCCTATGGAAAAACGCCAGCAACG
CGGCCTTTTTACGGTTCCTGGCCTTTTGCTGGCCTTTTGCTCACATGTTCTTTCCTGCGTTATCCCCTGA
TTCTGTGGATAACCGTATTACCGCCTTTGAGTGAGCTGATACCGCTCGCCGCAGCCGAACGACCGAGCGC
AGCGAGTCAGTGAGCGAGGAAGCGGAAGAGCGCCTGATGCGGTATTTTCTCCTTACGCATCTGTGCGGTA
TTTCACACCGCATAAATTCCGACACCATCGAATGGCGCAAAACCTTTCGCGGTATGGCATGATAGCGCCC
GGAAGAGAGTCAATTCAGGGTGGTGAATGTGAAACCAGTAACGTTATACGATGTCGCAGAGTATGCCGGT
GTCTCTTATCAGACCGTTTCCCGCGTGGTGAACCAGGCCAGCCACGTTTCTGCGAAAACGCGGGAAAAAG
TGGAAGCGGCGATGGCGGAGCTGAATTACATTCCCAACCGCGTGGCACAACAACTGGCGGGCAAACAGTC
GTTGCTGATTGGCGTTGCCACCTCCAGTCTGGCCCTGCACGCGCCGTCGCAAATTGTCGCGGCGATTAAA
TCTCGCGCCGATCAACTGGGTGCCAGCGTGGTGGTGTCGATGGTAGAACGAAGCGGCGTCGAAGCCTGTA
AAGCGGCGGTGCACAATCTTCTCGCGCAACGCGTCAGTGGGCTGATCATTAACTATCCGCTGGATGACCA
GGATGCCATTGCTGTGGAAGCTGCCTGCACTAATGTTCCGGCGTTATTTCTTGATGTCTCTGACCAGACA
CCCATCAACAGTATTATTTTCTCCCATGAAGACGGTACGCGACTGGGCGTGGAGCATCTGGTCGCATTGG
GTCACCAGCAAATCGCGCTGTTAGCGGGCCCATTAAGTTCTGTCTCGGCGCGTCTGCGTCTGGCTGGCTG
GCATAAATATCTCACTCGCAATCAAATTCAGCCGATAGCGGAACGGGAAGGCGACTGGAGTGCCATGTCC
GGTTTTCAACAAACCATGCAAATGCTGAATGAGGGCATCGTTCCCACTGCGATGCTGGTTGCCAACGATC
AGATGGCGCTGGGCGCAATGCGCGCCATTACCGAGTCCGGGCTGCGCGTTGGTGCGGATATCTCGGTAGT
GGGATACGACGATACCGAAGACAGCTCATGTTATATCCCGCCGTTAACCACCATCAAACAGGATTTTCGC
CTGCTGGGGCAAACCAGCGTGGACCGCTTGCTGCAACTCTCTCAGGGCCAGGCGGTGAAGGGCAATCAGC
TGTTGCCCGTCTCACTGGTGAAAAGAAAAACCACCCTGGCGCCCAATACGCAAACCGCCTCTCCCCGCGC
GTTGGCCGATTCATTAATGCAGCTGGCACGACAGGTTTCCCGACTGGAAAGCGGGCAGTGAGCGCAACGC
AATTAATGTAAGTTAGCTCACTCATTAGGCACCCCAGGCTTTACACTTTATGCTTCCGGCTCGTATGTTG
TGTGGAATTGTGAGCGGATAACAATTTCACACAGGAAACAGCTATGACCATGATTACGGATTCACTGGCC
GTCGTTTTACAACGTCGTGACTGGGAAAACCCTGGCGTTACCCAACTTAATCGCCTTGCAGCACATCCCC
CTTTCGCCAGCTGGCGTAATAGCGAAGAGGCCCGCACCGATCGCCCTTCCCAACAGTTGCGCAGCCTGAA
TGGCGAATGGCGCTTTGCCTGGTTTCCGGCACCAGAAGCGGTGCCGGAAAGCTGGCTGGAGTGCGATCTT
CCTGAGGCCGATACTGTCGTCGTCCCCTCAAACTGGCAGATGCACGGTTACGATGCGCCCATCTACACCA
ACGTGACCTATCCCATTACGGTCAATCCGCCGTTTGTTCCCACGGAGAATCCGACGGGTTGTTACTCGCT
CACATTTAATGTTGATGAAAGCTGGCTACAGGAAGGCCAGACGCGAATTATTTTTGATGGCGTTGGAATT
Features (pLannotate 1.2.2; 17 found; start..end, strand, type, name):
    183..211     +  promoter       tac promoter: strong E. coli promoter; hybrid between the trp and lac UV5 promoters
    219..235     +  protein_bind   lac operator: The lac repressor binds to the lac operator to inhibit transcription in E. coli. This inhibition can be relieved by adding lactose or isopropyl-β-D-thiogalactopyranoside (IPTG). lac repressor encoded by lacI
    258..911     +  CDS            GST26_SCHJA: Experimental evidence at protein level: Swiss-Prot protein existence level 1. GST isoenzymes appear to play a central role in the parasite detoxification system. Other functions are also suspected including a role in increasing the solubility of haematin in the parasite gut. From Schistosoma japonicum (Blood fluke).
    942..1916    +  CDS            Syt1 (fragment): SYT1_MOUSE - Experimental evidence at protein level: Swiss-Prot protein existence level 1. Calcium sensor that participates in triggering neurotransmitter release at the synapse (PubMed:11242035). May have a regulatory role in the membrane interactions during trafficking of synaptic vesicles at the active zone of the synapse (PubMed:7961887). It binds acidic phospholipids with a specificity that requires the presence of both an acidic head group and a diacyl backbone. A Ca(2+)- dependent interaction between synaptotagmin and putative receptors for activated protein kinase C has also been repor
   1967..2006    +  CDS            rop (fragment): Rop protein, which maintains plasmids at low copy number; rop
   2108..2148    +  misc_feature   bom (fragment): basis of mobility region from pBR322
   2253..2357    +  promoter       AmpR promoter: bla
   2358..3218    +  CDS            AmpR: β-lactamase; bla; confers resistance to ampicillin, carbenicillin, and related antibiotics
   3389..3977    +  rep_origin     ori: high-copy-number ColE1/pMB1/pBR322/pUC origin of replication
   4163..4214    -  misc_feature   bom (fragment): basis of mobility region from pBR322
   4221..4298    +  promoter       lacI promoter: lacI
   4299..5381    +  CDS            lacI: lac repressor; lacI; The lac repressor binds to the lac operator to inhibit transcription in E. coli. This inhibition can be relieved by adding lactose or isopropyl-β-D-thiogalactopyranoside (IPTG).
   5394..5415    +  protein_bind   CAP binding site: CAP binding activates transcription in the presence of cAMP. E. coli catabolite activator protein
   5430..5460    +  promoter       lac promoter: promoter for the E. coli lac operon
   5468..5484    +  protein_bind   lac operator: The lac repressor binds to the lac operator to inhibit transcription in E. coli. This inhibition can be relieved by adding lactose or isopropyl-β-D-thiogalactopyranoside (IPTG). lac repressor encoded by lacI
   5504..5677    +  CDS            lacZα: LacZα fragment of β-galactosidase; lacZ fragment
   5941..107     -  CDS            yciV (fragment) (across the origin): RNAAM_ECOLI - Also known as trpH From Escherichia coli (strain K12).
