[The description below was written by a language model from this plasmid's Addgene catalogue record and pLannotate feature annotations shown in this document.]
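Description:
pGEX Syt1 C2AB (96-421) D303G F234C is a bacterial expression plasmid built on the pGEX-4T backbone for producing a fragment of rat synaptotagmin-1 (Syt1) in E. coli for purification. The sequenced plasmid is about 5.95 kb. It replicates from a ColE1/pBR322-family origin and is selected with ampicillin through the β-lactamase (AmpR) gene. The catalogue lists it as low copy, although the annotation software labels the origin generically as high copy and finds only small fragments of rop and the bom region.

The expression cassette uses the strong hybrid tac promoter followed by a lac operator. The plasmid also carries its own lacI repressor gene, so transcription stays repressed until it is induced with IPTG or lactose. The promoter drives Schistosoma japonicum glutathione S-transferase (GST), followed in the same orientation by the Syt1 insert, giving an N-terminal GST tag that allows affinity capture on glutathione resin. The short linker between the two coding regions is not annotated, so the record does not confirm a protease cleavage site. The insert corresponds to residues 96-421, the cytoplasmic portion containing the tandem C2A and C2B calcium-binding domains. The annotation tool matched it to the mouse protein, but the catalogue gives rat as the source. Three substitutions are recorded: D303G, C277A and F234C. The record does not explain their individual roles, though the associated publication concerns the molecular basis of a synaptotagmin-1-associated neurodevelopmental disorder. The remaining lac promoter, lacZα and yciV features are remnants of the backbone. The construct is suited to making recombinant mutant C2AB protein for in vitro biochemical or biophysical study.
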