Addgene plasmid #170647: pGEX Syt1 C2AB (96-421) D303G F234C
Purpose: Expression of syt1 for purification in E. Coli
Depositing lab: Edwin Chapman. Depositing organization: University of Wisconsin, Madison. Publication: Molecular Basis for Synaptotagmin-1-Associated Neurodevelopmental Disorder. Bradberry MM, Courtney NA, Dominguez MJ, Lofquist SM, Knox AT, Sutton RB, Chapman ER. Neuron. 2020 Jul 8;107(1):52-64.e7. doi: 10.1016/j.neuron.2020.04.003. Epub 2020 May 1. PubMed 32362337.
Backbone
  Vector backbone: pGEX-4T
  Vector type: Bacterial Expression
Growth in bacteria
  Bacterial resistance: Ampicillin, 100 μg/mL
  Growth temperature: 37°C
  Growth strain: DH5alpha
  Copy number: Low Copy
Gene/Insert
  Gene/Insert name: SYT1
  Species: R. norvegicus (rat)
  Mutation: D303G, C277A, F234C
  Entrez Gene: Syt1 (a.k.a. P65)
  Cloning method: Ligation Independent Cloning
Terms and licenses: Academic/Nonprofit Terms; Industry Terms: Not Available to Industry
How to cite: pGEX Syt1 C2AB (96-421) D303G F234C was a gift from Edwin Chapman (Addgene plasmid # 170647 ; http://n2t.net/addgene:170647 ; RRID:Addgene_170647)
